>Addgene plasmid #239697 | pKG1055_pPV2-tagBFP | addgene full sequence | sequence record 475937 | Addgene NGS Result
TCAGACCCCGTAGAAAAGATCAAAGGATCTTCTTGAGATCCTTTTTTTCTGCGCGTAATCTGCTGCTTGC
AAACAAAAAAACCACCGCTACCAGCGGTGGTTTGTTTGCCGGATCAAGAGCTACCAACTCTTTTTCCGAA
GGTAACTGGCTTCAGCAGAGCGCAGATACCAAATACTGTTCTTCTAGTGTAGCCGTAGTTAGGCCACCAC
TTCAAGAACTCTGTAGCACCGCCTACATACCTCGCTCTGCTAATCCTGTTACCAGTGGCTGCTGCCAGTG
GCGATAAGTCGTGTCTTACCGGGTTGGACTCAAGACGATAGTTACCGGATAAGGCGCAGCGGTCGGGCTG
AACGGGGGGTTCGTGCACACAGCCCAGCTTGGAGCGAACGACCTACACCGAACTGAGATACCTACAGCGT
GAGCTATGAGAAAGCGCCACGCTTCCCGAAGGGAGAAAGGCGGACAGGTATCCGGTAAGCGGCAGGGTCG
GAACAGGAGAGCGCACGAGGGAGCTTCCAGGGGGAAACGCCTGGTATCTTTATAGTCCTGTCGGGTTTCG
CCACCTCTGACTTGAGCGTCGATTTTTGTGATGCTCGTCAGGGGGGCGGAGCCTATGGAAAAACGCCAGC
AACGGGTCTCAAATGAGCCACCATGAGCGAGCTGATTAAGGAGAACATGCACATGAAGCTGTACATGGAG
GGCACCGTGGACAACCATCACTTCAAGTGCACATCCGAGGGCGAAGGCAAGCCCTACGAGGGCACCCAGA
CCATGAGAATCAAGGTGGTCGAGGGCGGCCCTCTCCCCTTCGCCTTCGACATCCTGGCTACTAGCTTCCT
CTACGGCAGCAAGACCTTCATCAACCACACCCAGGGCATCCCCGACTTCTTCAAGCAGTCCTTCCCTGAG
GGCTTCACATGGGAGAGAGTCACCACATACGAAGACGGGGGCGTGCTGACCGCTACCCAGGACACCAGCC
TCCAGGACGGCTGCCTCATCTACAACGTCAAGATCAGAGGGGTGAACTTCACATCCAACGGCCCTGTGAT
GCAGAAGAAAACACTCGGCTGGGAGGCCTTCACCGAGACGCTGTACCCCGCTGACGGCGGCCTGGAAGGC
AGAAACGACATGGCCCTGAAGCTCGTGGGCGGGAGCCATCTGATCGCAAACATCAAGACCACATATAGAT
CCAAGAAACCCGCTAAGAACCTCAAGATGCCTGGCGTCTACTATGTGGACTACAGACTGGAAAGAATCAA
GGAGGCCAACAACGAAACGTACGTCGAGCAGCACGAGGTGGCAGTGGCCAGATACTGCGACCTCCCTAGC
AAACTGGGGCACAAGCTTAATTAACAACAGAGACCTAGACGTCAGGTGGCACTTTTCGGGGAAATGTGCG
CGGAACCCCTATTTGTTTATTTTTCTAAATACATTCAAATATGTATCCGCTCATGAGACAATAACCCTGA
TAAATGCTTCAATAATATTGAAAAAGGAAGAGTATGAGTATTCAACATTTCCGTGTCGCCCTTATTCCCT
TTTTTGCGGCATTTTGCCTTCCTGTTTTTGCTCACCCAGAAACGCTGGTGAAAGTAAAAGATGCTGAAGA
TCAGTTGGGTGCACGAGTGGGTTACATCGAACTGGATCTCAACAGCGGTAAGATCCTTGAGAGTTTTCGC
CCCGAAGAACGTTTTCCAATGATGAGCACTTTTAAAGTTCTGCTATGTGGCGCGGTATTATCCCGTGTTG
ACGCCGGGCAAGAGCAACTCGGTCGCCGCATACACTATTCTCAGAATGACTTGGTTGAGTACTCACCAGT
CACAGAAAAGCATCTTACGGATGGCATGACAGTAAGAGAATTATGCAGTGCTGCCATAACCATGAGTGAT
AACACTGCGGCCAACTTACTTCTGACAACGATCGGAGGACCGAAGGAGCTAACCGCTTTTTTGCACAACA
TGGGGGATCATGTAACTCGCCTTGATCGTTGGGAACCGGAGCTGAATGAAGCCATACCAAACGACGAGCG
TGACACCACGATGCCTGTAGCAATGGCAACAACGTTGCGCAAACTATTAACTGGCGAACTACTTACTCTA
GCTTCCCGGCAACAATTAATAGACTGGATGGAGGCGGATAAAGTTGCAGGACCACTTCTGCGCTCGGCCC
TTCCGGCTGGCTGGTTTATTGCTGATAAATCTGGAGCCGGTGAGCGTGGGTATCGCGGTATCATTGCAGC
ACTGGGGCCAGATGGTAAGCCCTCCCGTATCGTAGTTATCTACACGACGGGGAGTCAGGCAACTATGGAT
GAACGAAATAGACAGATCGCTGAGATAGGTGCCTCACTGATTAAGCATTGGTAACTGTCAGACCAAGTTT
ACTCATATATACTTTAGATTGATTTAAAACTTCATTTTTAATTTAAAAGGATCTAGGTGAAGATCCTTTT
TGATAATCTCATGACCAAAATCCCTTAACGTGAGTTTTCGTTCCACTGAGCG
Features (pLannotate 1.2.2; 4 found; start..end, strand, type, name):
     33..621     +  rep_origin     ori: high-copy-number ColE1/pMB1/pBR322/pUC origin of replication
    653..1351    +  CDS            TagBFP: TagBFP is a basic (constitutively fluorescent) blue fluorescent protein published in 2008, derived from Entacmaea quadricolor. It is reported to be a very rapidly-maturing monomer with very low acid sensitivity.
   1399..1503    +  promoter       AmpR promoter: bla
   1504..2364    +  CDS            AmpR: β-lactamase; bla; confers resistance to ampicillin, carbenicillin, and related antibiotics
