[The description below was written by a language model from this plasmid's Addgene catalogue record and pLannotate feature annotations shown in this document.]
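Description:
pKG1055_pPV2-tagBFP is a small (about 2.5 kb) synthetic-biology part plasmid built on the pPV2 backbone. It serves as a donor of the tagBFP coding sequence in BsaI-based Golden Gate assembly. It is a purely bacterial cloning vector: the annotated sequence contains a high-copy ColE1/pUC-type origin of replication and a β-lactamase (AmpR) gene driven by its native bla promoter, which confers ampicillin resistance for selection in E. coli. No eukaryotic promoter, polyadenylation signal, or other expression element is annotated. The plasmid is therefore not an expression construct in its own right but a storage and assembly vehicle for a single part.

The payload is the TagBFP open reading frame, which sits between the origin and the resistance cassette. TagBFP is a monomeric, rapidly maturing, constitutively fluorescent blue protein derived from the sea anemone Entacmaea quadricolor, and it has low acid sensitivity. According to the record, internal BsaI recognition sites were removed from the coding sequence. This prevents the type IIS enzyme from cutting within the part during assembly, so the intact CDS can be released and ligated in a defined order with other modules such as promoters, untranslated regions, or terminators. The flanking BsaI sites and their overhangs are not annotated in the feature table, so the part's position in the assembly scheme cannot be stated from the record. The insert was introduced by Gibson cloning, and a portion of the plasmid derives from an earlier deposited plasmid. The associated work concerns transcriptional and translational regulation of transgenes, which is consistent with using this part to build modular fluorescent reporter transcription units.
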