Addgene plasmid #239697: pKG1055_pPV2-tagBFP
Purpose: BsaI Golden Gate assembly plasmid encoding the tagBFP CDS
Depositing lab: Kate Galloway. Depositing organization: Massachusetts Institute of Technology. Publication: High-resolution profiling reveals coupled transcriptional and translational regulation of transgenes. Peterman EL, Ploessl DS, Love KS, Sanabria V, Daniels RF, Johnstone CP, Godavarti DR, Kabaria SR, Oakes CG, Pai AA, Galloway KE. Nucleic Acids Research, Volume 53, Issue 11, 24 June 2025, gkaf528 10.1093/nar/gkaf528 PubMed 39651241.
Backbone
  Vector backbone: pPV2
  Vector type: Synthetic Biology
Growth in bacteria
  Bacterial resistance: Ampicillin, 100 μg/mL
  Growth temperature: 30°C
  Growth strain: NEB Stable
  Copy number: High Copy
Gene/Insert
  Gene/Insert name: tagBFP
  Species: Entacmaea quadricolor
  Mutation: Removal of BsaI cut sites
  Cloning method: Gibson Cloning
Resource information
  A portion of this plasmid was derived from a plasmid made by: Addgene #70224
Terms and licenses: Academic/Nonprofit Terms; Industry Terms: Not Available to Industry
Depositor comments: Please visit https://doi.org/10.1101/2024.11.26.625483 for bioRxiv preprint.
How to cite: pKG1055_pPV2-tagBFP was a gift from Kate Galloway (Addgene plasmid # 239697 ; http://n2t.net/addgene:239697 ; RRID:Addgene_239697)
